>Addgene plasmid #22144 | ClpP-his | addgene full sequence | sequence record 148135 | Addgene NGS result
TCATAAAAAATTTATTTGCTTTGTGAGCGGATAACAATTATAATAGATTCAATTGTGAGCGGATAACAAT
TTCACACAGAATTCATTAAAGAGGAGAAATTAAGCATGCCATACAGCGGCGAACGAGATAACTTTGCACC
CCATATGGCGCTGGTGCCGATGGTCATTGAACAGACCTCACGCGGTGAGCGCTCTTTTGATATCTATTCT
CGTCTACTTAAGGAACGCGTCATTTTTCTGACTGGCCAGGTTGAAGACCACATGGCTAACCTGATTGTGG
CGCAGATGCTGTTCCTGGAAGCGGAAAACCCAGAAAAAGATATCTATCTGTACATTAACTCCCCAGGCGG
GGTGATCACTGCCGGGATGTCTATCTATGACACCATGCAGTTTATCAAGCCTGATGTCAGCACCATCTGT
ATGGGCCAGGCGGCCTCGATGGGCGCTTTCTTGCTGACCGCAGGGGCAAAAGGTAAACGTTTTTGCCTGC
CGAATTCGCGCGTGATGATTCACCAACCGTTGGGCGGCTACCAGGGCCAGGCGACCGATATCGAAATTCA
TGCCCGTGAAATTCTGAAAGTTAAAGGGCGCATGAATGAACTTATGGCGCTTCATACGGGTCAATCATTA
GAACAGATTGAACGTGATACCGAGCGCGATCGCTTCCTTTCCGCCCCTGAAGCGGTGGAATACGGTCTGG
TCGATTCGATTCTGACCCATCGTAATAGATCTCATCACCATCACCATCACTAAGCTTAATTAGCTGAGCT
TGGACTCCTGTTGATAGATCCAGTAATGACCTCAGAACTCCATCTGGATTTGTTCAGAACGCTCGGTTGC
CGCCGGGCGTTTTTTATTGGTGAGAATCCAAGCTAGCTTGGCGAGATTTTCAGGAGCTAAGGAAGCTAAA
ATGGAGAAAAAAATCACTGGATATACCACCGTTGATATATCCCAATGGCATCGTAAAGAACATTTTGAGG
CATTTCAGTCAGTTGCTCAATGTACCTATAACCAGACCGTTCAGCTGGATATTACGGCCTTTTTAAAGAC
CGTAAAGAAAAATAAGCACAAGTTTTATCCGGCCTTTATTCACATTCTTGCCCGCCTGATGAATGCTCAT
CCGGAATTTCGTATGGCAATGAAAGACGGTGAGCTGGTGATATGGGATAGTGTTCACCCTTGTTACACCG
TTTTCCATGAGCAAACTGAAACGTTTTCATCGCTCTGGAGTGAATACCACGACGATTTCCGGCAGTTTCT
ACACATATATTCGCAAGATGTGGCGTGTTACGGTGAAAACCTGGCCTATTTCCCTAAAGGGTTTATTGAG
AATATGTTTTTCGTCTCAGCCAATCCCTGGGTGAGTTTCACCAGTTTTGATTTAAACGTGGCCAATATGG
ACAACTTCTTCGCCCCCGTTTTCACCATGGGCAAATATTATACGCAAGGCGACAAGGTGCTGATGCCGCT
GGCGATTCAGGTTCATCATGCCGTTTGTGATGGCTTCCATGTCGGCAGAATGCTTAATGAATTACAACAG
TACTGCGATGAGTGGCAGGGCGGGGCGTAATTTTTTTAAGGCAGTTATTGGTGCCCTTAAACGCCTGGGG
TAATGACTCTCTAGCTTGAGGCATCAAATAAAACGAAAGGCTCAGTCGAAAGACTGGGCCTTTCGTTTTA
TCTGTTGTTTGTCGGTGAACGCTCTCCTGAGTAGGACAAATCCGCCCTCTAGAGCTGCCTCGCGCGTTTC
GGTGATGACGGTGAAAACCTCTGACACATGCAGCTCCCGGAGACGGTCACAGCTTGTCTGTAAGCGGATG
CCGGGAGCAGACAAGCCCGTCAGGGCGCGTCAGCGGGTGTTGGCGGGTGTCGGGGCGCAGCCATGACCCA
GTCACGTAGCGATAGCGGAGTGTATACTGGCTTAACTATGCGGCATCAGAGCAGATTGTACTGAGAGTGC
ACCATATGCGGTGTGAAATACCGCACAGATGCGTAAGGAGAAAATACCGCATCAGGCGCTCTTCCGCTTC
CTCGCTCACTGACTCGCTGCGCTCGGTCGTTCGGCTGCGGCGAGCGGTATCAGCTCACTCAAAGGCGGTA
ATACGGTTATCCACAGAATCAGGGGATAACGCAGGAAAGAACATGTGAGCAAAAGGCCAGCAAAAGGCCA
GGAACCGTAAAAAGGCCGCGTTGCTGGCGTTTTTCCATAGGCTCCGCCCCCCTGACGAGCATCACAAAAA
TCGACGCTCAAGTCAGAGGTGGCGAAACCCGACAGGACTATAAAGATACCAGGCGTTTCCCCCTGGAAGC
TCCCTCGTGCGCTCTCCTGTTCCGACCCTGCCGCTTACCGGATACCTGTCCGCCTTTCTCCCTTCGGGAA
GCGTGGCGCTTTCTCATAGCTCACGCTGTAGGTATCTCAGTTCGGTGTAGGTCGTTCGCTCCAAGCTGGG
CTGTGTGCACGAACCCCCCGTTCAGCCCGACCGCTGCGCCTTATCCGGTAACTATCGTCTTGAGTCCAAC
CCGGTAAGACACGACTTATCGCCACTGGCAGCAGCCACTGGTAACAGGATTAGCAGAGCGAGGTATGTAG
GCGGTGCTACAGAGTTCTTGAAGTGGTGGCCTAACTACGGCTACACTAGAAGGACAGTATTTGGTATCTG
CGCTCTGCTGAAGCCAGTTACCTTCGGAAAAAGAGTTGGTAGCTCTTGATCCGGCAAACAAACCACCGCT
GGTAGCGGTGGTTTTTTTGTTTGCAAGCAGCAGATTACGCGCAGAAAAAAAGGATCTCAAGAAGATCCTT
TGATCTTTTCTACGGGGTCTGACGCTCAGTGGAACGAAAACTCACGTTAAGGGATTTTGGTCATGAGATT
ATCAAAAAGGATCTTCACCTAGATCCTTTTAAATTAAAAATGAAGTTTTAAATCAATCTAAAGTATATAT
GAGTAAACTTGGTCTGACAGTTACCAATGCTTAATCAGTGAGGCACCTATCTCAGCGATCTGTCTATTTC
GTTCATCCATAGTTGCCTGACTCCCCGTCGTGTAGATAACTACGATACGGGAGGGCTTACCATCTGGCCC
CAGTGCTGCAATGATACCGCGAGACCCACGCTCACCGGCTCCAGATTTATCAGCAATAAACCAGCCAGCC
GGAAGGGCCGAGCGCAGAAGTGGTCCTGCAACTTTATCCGCCTCCATCCAGTCTATTAATTGTTGCCGGG
AAGCTAGAGTAAGTAGTTCGCCAGTTAATAGTTTGCGCAACGTTGTTGCCATTGCTACAGGCATCGTGGT
GTCACGCTCGTCGTTTGGTATGGCTTCATTCAGCTCCGGTTCCCAACGATCAAGGCGAGTTACATGATCC
CCCATGTTGTGCAAAAAAGCGGTTAGCTCCTTCGGTCCTCCGATCGTTGTCAGAAGTAAGTTGGCCGCAG
TGTTATCACTCATGGTTATGGCAGCACTGCATAATTCTCTTACTGTCATGCCATCCGTAAGATGCTTTTC
TGTGACTGGTGAGTACTCAACCAAGTCATTCTGAGAATAGTGTATGCGGCGACCGAGTTGCTCTTGCCCG
GCGTCAATACGGGATAATACCGCGCCACATAGCAGAACTTTAAAAGTGCTCATCATTGGAAAACGTTCTT
CGGGGCGAAAACTCTCAAGGATCTTACCGCTGTTGAGATCCAGTTCGATGTAACCCACTCGTGCACCCAA
CTGATCTTCAGCATCTTTTACTTTCACCAGCGTTTCTGGGTGAGCAAAAACAGGAAGGCAAAATGCCGCA
AAAAAGGGAATAAGGGCGACACGGAAATGTTGAATACTCATACTCTTCCTTTTTCAATATTATTGAAGCA
TTTATCAGGGTTATTGTCTCATGAGCGGATACATATTTGAATGTATTTAGAAAAATAAACAAATAGGGGT
TCCGCGCACATTTCCCCGAAAAGTGCCACCTGACGTCTAAGAAACCATTATTATCATGACATTAACCTAT
AAAAATAGGCGTATCACGAGGCCCTTTCGTCTTCACCTCGAGAAA
Features (pLannotate 1.2.2; 13 found; start..end, strand, type, name):
      1..45      +  promoter       T5 promoter: bacteriophage T5 promoter for E. coli RNA polymerase, with embedded lac operator
     53..69      +  protein_bind   lac operator: The lac repressor binds to the lac operator to inhibit transcription in E. coli. This inhibition can be relieved by adding lactose or isopropyl-β-D-thiogalactopyranoside (IPTG). lac repressor encoded by lacI
    106..726     +  CDS            clpP: CLPP_ECOLI - Also known as lopP. Experimental evidence at protein level: Swiss-Prot protein existence level 1. Cleaves peptides in various proteins in a process that requires ATP hydrolysis. Has a chymotrypsin-like activity. Plays a major role in the degradation of misfolded proteins. May play the role of a master protease which is attracted to different substrates by different specificity factors such as ClpA or ClpX. Participates in the final steps of RseA-sigma-E degradation, liberating sigma-E to induce the extracytoplasmic-stress response. Degrades antitoxin MazE (PubMed:24375411). From E
    733..750     +  CDS            7xHis (fragment): 6xHis affinity tag
    773..867     +  terminator     lambda t0 terminator: transcription terminator from phage lambda
    882..910     +  promoter       cat promoter (fragment): promoter of the E. coli cat gene encoding chloramphenicol acetyltransferase
    911..1567    +  CDS            cat: CAT_ECOLX - Experimental evidence at protein level: Swiss-Prot protein existence level 1. This enzyme is an effector of chloramphenicol resistance in bacteria. From Escherichia coli. This protein is used as a marker in many commonly used cloning vectors, such as pACYC184.
   1635..1721    +  terminator     rrnB T1 terminator: Escherichia coli rrnB; transcription terminator T1 from the E. coli rrnB gene
   1733..1774    +  CDS            rop (fragment): Rop protein, which maintains plasmids at low copy number; rop
   1876..2016    +  misc_feature   bom: basis of mobility region from pBR322
   2202..2790    -  rep_origin     ori: high-copy-number ColE1/pMB1/pBR322/pUC origin of replication
   2961..3821    -  CDS            AmpR: β-lactamase; bla; confers resistance to ampicillin, carbenicillin, and related antibiotics
   3822..3926    -  promoter       AmpR promoter: bla
