[The description below was written by a language model from this plasmid's Addgene catalogue record and pLannotate feature annotations shown in this document.]
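Description:
ClpP-his is a bacterial expression plasmid built on the Qiagen pQE70 backbone for producing the Escherichia coli ClpP peptidase with a C-terminal six-histidine tag. The sequenced plasmid is about 4.0 kb and replicates through a ColE1/pMB1-type origin, with a pBR322 bom region and only a small remnant of rop nearby; the catalogue lists copy number as unknown. Selection is by ampicillin through the β-lactamase gene and its native promoter. The feature table also shows a chloramphenicol acetyltransferase coding sequence preceded by only a fragment of its promoter and followed by the rrnB T1 terminator, a standard leftover of the pQE vector design. The record does not list chloramphenicol as a selection for this plasmid.

The expression cassette consists of the phage T5 promoter, recognised by E. coli RNA polymerase, with an embedded lac operator and a second lac operator just downstream. Transcription is therefore repressed by Lac repressor and can be relieved with IPTG. No lacI gene is annotated on the plasmid, so repressor would have to come from the host. The clpP open reading frame follows, joined by a short linker to the His tag and terminated by the lambda t0 terminator. The insert is described as wild type, but the depositor notes that sequencing indicates an S2P substitution in ClpP. ClpP is the proteolytic chamber that partners with AAA+ unfoldases such as ClpX or ClpA. The tagged protein is suited to metal-affinity purification for in vitro degradation studies, in line with the associated work on AAA+ motor mechanism. The record notes expression in a ClpP-deficient BL21 strain, which would avoid mixing with endogenous ClpP.
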