Addgene plasmid #22144: ClpP-his
Depositing lab: Robert Sauer. Depositing organization: Massachusetts Institute of Technology. Publication: Rebuilt AAA + motors reveal operating principles for ATP-fuelled machines. Martin A, Baker TA, Sauer RT. Nature. 2005 Oct 20. 437(7062):1115-20. 10.1038/nature04031 PubMed 16237435.
Backbone
  Vector backbone: pQE70
  Backbone manufacturer: Qiagen
  Backbone size w/o insert (bp): 3426
  Vector type: Bacterial Expression
Growth in bacteria
  Bacterial resistance: Ampicillin, 100 μg/mL
  Growth temperature: 37°C
  Growth strain: DH5alpha
  Growth instructions: Expressed from Bl21 ClpP- (chlor), grown in LB with amp (200 ug/ml) at 37 C.
  Copy number: Unknown
Gene/Insert
  Gene/Insert name: ClpP-His6 (alt names: ClpP wild type; C-terminal His 6)
  Species: E. Coli
  Insert size (bp): 900
  Mutation: C-terminal His tag
  Tag / fusion protein: his (C terminal on insert)
  Cloning method: Restriction Enzyme
  Sequencing primers: 5′ unknown (see pQE70 map); 3′ CAT-R (?)
Resource information
  A portion of this plasmid was derived from a plasmid made by: This was acquired from Dr. Andreas Martin, UC Berkeley
Terms and licenses: Academic/Nonprofit Terms; Industry Terms: Not Available to Industry
Depositor comments: NGS results indicate S2P in ClpP
How to cite: ClpP-his was a gift from Robert Sauer (Addgene plasmid # 22144 ; http://n2t.net/addgene:22144 ; RRID:Addgene_22144)
