>Addgene plasmid #22144 | ClpP-his | addgene partial sequence | sequence record 27958 | 22144 with CAT-R
ATATCAACGGTGGTATATCCAGTGATTTTTTTCTCCATTTTAGCTTCCTTAGCTCCTGAAAATCTCGCCA
AGCTAGCTTGGATTCTCACCAATAAAAAACGCCCGGCGGCAACCGAGCGTTCTGAACAAATCCAGATGGA
GTTCTGAGGTCATTACTGGATCTATCAACAGGAGTCCAAGCTCAGCTAATTAAGCTTAGTGATGGTGATG
GTGATGAGATCTATTACGATGGGTCAGAATCGAATCGACCAGACCGTATTCCACCGCTTCAGGGGCGGAA
AGGAAGCGATCGCGCTCGGTATCACGTTCAATCTGTTCTAATGATTGACCCGTATGAAGCGCCATAAGTT
CATTCATGCGCCCTTTAACTTTCAGAATTTCACGGGCATGAATTTCGATATCGGTCGCCTGGCCCTGGTA
GCCGCCCAACGGTTGGTGAATCATCACGCGCGAATTCGGCAGGCAAAAACGTTTACCTTTTGCCCCTGCG
GTCAGCAAGAAAGCGCCCATCGAGGCCGCCTGGCCCATACAGATGGTGCTGACATCAGGCTTGATAAACT
GCATGGTGTCATAGATAGACATCCCGGCAGTGATCACCCCGCCTGGGGAGTTAATGTACAGATAGATATC
TTTTTCTGGGTTTTCCGCTTCCAGGAACAGCATCTGCGCCACAATCAGGTTAGCCATGTGGTCTTCAACC
TGGCCAGTCAGAAAAATGACGCGTTCCTTAAGTAGACGAGAATAGATATCAA
